>Addgene plasmid #54170 | mEmerald-MCM5-N-22 | addgene partial sequence | sequence record 92633 | EGFP-N 5'-CGTCGCCGTCCAGCTCGACCAG-3'
CCTTGCTCACCATGGTGGCGACCGGTGATCGATACGCGTAGCCGCGGCCCGGCCCTTGCCCTTGCCCTTG
CCCTTCGCCCTTGAGGCGATAGAGCACCTTGCGCTGCATACGGTGTTGGATCTCACCCCTGCGTAGCATG
AGCTGCAGCACCTTTCGGATAGCGTGCTCTGGATATTTCTGTTTGGTGAAGTCCTGGACAATGCTGTGTT
CAGACACCTGAGAGCCAATGGCAAAACGGCGCTTGAGTTGCTTCTCAATGCGGCTCAGCATCTCCTGGTC
CTCCTGGGTAGTGAAGCCCTCCACCCCCGACAGATTGCCAGACAAAGCAGCATCCAGTGTGGACACCTGG
AACAGTCTCAATGCCTCCTCTACATCAGCCTCAGTGGCAAAGGGCTGCAGTTTCATCTTACTGAGGGCCT
CAGCAATGCGCACAATAGCCTCCAGCTGCCGCACAGTGATGGGGATGCTGGAACGCCGGTCACTGTCCCT
CTCATGCTGACGAGCCCCACTCCGCATGATGATGTAGCGGTTCTTCAGCTTCTCTGCTGCCTCTGCTGAT
AGCCGAGGTCCACACCTCGCTCGGCAGTAGGCAATGAACTTCTTCATCTTGGCCAGGTCGATCTCACCCT
CCACAGCCTGTGTCTGTGTCAGTGCACTCACATGCAGAGTCATCACATGTTTGGCGAGCATCATGTCCCT
CTCCTCATTGTGCTCATCTTTGACGATGAAGATCATATCAAATCGGGACAAGATGGTAGGCATGAAGTCA
ATATTGTCCTCCCCTTTTGTCTCATCCCATCGGCCAAACACTGAGTTGGCTGCAGCCAGAACAGAGCAGC
GAGAGTTCAAGGTGGTAGTGATCCCAGC
