[The description below was written by a language model from this plasmid's Addgene catalogue record.]
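Description:
mEmerald-MCM5-N-22 is a mammalian expression plasmid built on the mEmerald-N1 backbone (about 4.75 kb without the insert), an N1-style fluorescent protein fusion vector. It is propagated as a high-copy plasmid in E. coli under kanamycin selection. It also carries a neomycin resistance marker, so transfected mammalian cells can be selected with G418 to establish stable lines. No feature table accompanies the record, so details such as the specific origins of replication, the promoter driving the resistance cassette, and the cloning sites used are not stated. The listed 3′ sequencing primer implies an SV40 polyadenylation signal downstream of the expression cassette.

The payload is mouse MCM5 (minichromosome maintenance complex component 5), a subunit of the MCM2-7 complex that is loaded onto chromatin to license origins of DNA replication. The coding sequence is placed under the CMV promoter for strong constitutive expression in mammalian cells. It is fused in frame to mEmerald, a bright monomeric green fluorescent protein derived from GFP, which sits at the C terminus of MCM5 as supplied by the backbone. The "22" in the name probably denotes the length of the linker between the two proteins, but the record does not confirm this. The fusion is recorded as localizing to the nucleus, with excitation at 487 nm and emission at 509 nm. The construct serves as a live-cell imaging reagent for visualizing MCM5 distribution and dynamics, and the associated study examined the stability of Mcm protein loading on chromatin and its unloading during replication in living cells.
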