Addgene plasmid #54170: mEmerald-MCM5-N-22
Purpose: Localization: Nucleus, Excitation: 487, Emission: 509
Depositing lab: Michael Davidson. Depositing organization: Florida State University, Tallahassee. Publication: Highly stable loading of Mcm proteins onto chromatin in living cells requires replication to unload. Kuipers MA, Stasevich TJ, Sasaki T, Wilson KA, Hazelwood KL, McNally JG, Davidson MW, Gilbert DM. J Cell Biol. 2011 Jan 10;192(1):29-41. doi: 10.1083/jcb.201007111. PubMed 21220507.
Backbone
  Vector backbone: mEmerald-N1
  Backbone size w/o insert (bp): 4750
  Vector type: Mammalian Expression
  Selectable markers: Neomycin (select with G418)
Growth in bacteria
  Bacterial resistance: Kanamycin, 50 μg/mL
  Growth temperature: 37°C
  Growth strain: DH5alpha
  Copy number: High Copy
Gene/Insert
  Gene/Insert name: MCM5 (alt name: NM_008566.2)
  Species: M. musculus (mouse)
  Promoter: CMV
  Tag / fusion protein: mEmerald (C terminal on backbone)
  Cloning method: Unknown
  Sequencing primers: 5′ CMV-F; 3′ SV40pA-R
Terms and licenses: Academic/Nonprofit Terms; Industry Terms
Depositor comments: . Excitation = 487; Emission = 509. Localization data: Nucleus
How to cite: mEmerald-MCM5-N-22 was a gift from Michael Davidson (Addgene plasmid # 54170 ; http://n2t.net/addgene:54170 ; RRID:Addgene_54170)
